Addgene plasmid #148248: pT7-V5-SBP-C1-HseIF4EBP1-T37AT46A_AA
Purpose: Mammalian Expression of HseIF4EBP1-T37AT46A
Depositing lab: Elisa Izaurralde. Depositing organization: Max Planck Institute for Developmental Biology.
Backbone
  Vector backbone: Unknown
  Vector type: Mammalian Expression
Growth in bacteria
  Bacterial resistance: Kanamycin, 50 μg/mL
  Growth temperature: 37°C
  Growth strain: DH5alpha
  Copy number: High Copy
Gene/Insert
  Gene/Insert name: HseIF4EBP1-T37AT46A
  Species: H. sapiens (human)
  Entrez Gene: EIF4EBP1 (a.k.a. 4E-BP1, 4EBP1, BP-1, PHAS-I)
  Cloning method: Unknown
Terms and licenses: Academic/Nonprofit Terms; Industry Terms: Not Available to Industry
Depositor comments: ORF extracted from NCBI:NM_004095.3 or Uniprot.: Q13541 Plasmids from this collection were made available to the research community and donated after the lab closed. Please note that the sequence provided by the depositing laboratory may be theoretical/predicted or based on Sanger sequencing results. There may be discrepancies between sequencing results obtained by Addgene and the depositor sequence. If an Addgene verified sequence is not available, please contact before placing your order to request that our lab fully sequence the plasmid.
How to cite: pT7-V5-SBP-C1-HseIF4EBP1-T37AT46A_AA was a gift from Elisa Izaurralde (Addgene plasmid # 148248 ; http://n2t.net/addgene:148248 ; RRID:Addgene_148248)
