[The description below was written by a language model from this plasmid's Addgene catalogue record and pLannotate feature annotations shown in this document.]
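Description:
pT7-V5-SBP-C1-HseIF4EBP1-T37AT46A_AA is a 4.6 kb mammalian expression plasmid encoding a mutant form of human EIF4EBP1 (4E-BP1). The backbone is recorded as unknown. It replicates in E. coli from a high-copy ColE1/pUC-type origin and also carries an f1 origin. A single NeoR/KanR (Tn5 aminoglycoside phosphotransferase) cassette is driven by tandem bacterial (AmpR-type) and SV40 early promoters and ends in an HSV TK polyadenylation signal. It therefore gives kanamycin resistance in bacteria and can give G418 resistance in mammalian cells. The short annotations for an HIV-1 LTR, SV40 large T antigen, ble and bGH poly(A) are fragmentary hits and most likely reflect backbone remnants rather than functional parts.

The expression unit uses the CMV immediate-early enhancer and promoter, followed by a T7 promoter that would allow in vitro transcription with T7 RNA polymerase. The open reading frame places a V5 epitope tag and a streptavidin-binding peptide (SBP) at the N-terminus of the EIF4EBP1 coding sequence, and the transcript ends at an SV40 poly(A) signal. V5 allows antibody detection, and SBP allows affinity capture on streptavidin resin.

4E-BP1 represses cap-dependent translation by binding eIF4E in its hypophosphorylated state and competing with eIF4G; hyperphosphorylation releases it. As the name indicates, the insert carries T37A and T46A substitutions. These replace two threonines generally known as phosphorylation sites, so the protein would be expected to resist that regulation, although the record does not describe the phenotype. The construct suits expression and pulldown studies of 4E-BP1 and its partners in human cells.
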