Features (pLannotate 1.2.2; 17 found; start..end, strand, type, name):
     61..364     +  enhancer       CMV enhancer: human cytomegalovirus immediate early enhancer
    365..568     +  promoter       CMV promoter: human cytomegalovirus (CMV) immediate early promoter
    564..597     +  LTR            5' LTR (truncated) (fragment): truncated 5' long terminal repeat (LTR) from HIV-1
    613..631     +  promoter       T7 promoter: promoter for bacteriophage T7 RNA polymerase
    668..709     +  CDS            V5 tag: epitope tag from simian virus 5
    731..844     +  CDS            SBP: streptavidin-binding peptide selected from a peptide library; binds streptavidin with nanomolar affinity (Keefe et al., 2001)
    857..1210    +  CDS            EIF4EBP1: 4EBP1_HUMAN - Experimental evidence at protein level: Swiss-Prot protein existence level 1. Repressor of translation initiation that regulates EIF4E activity by preventing its assembly into the eIF4F complex: hypophosphorylated form competes with EIF4G1/EIF4G3 and strongly binds to EIF4E, leading to repress translation. In contrast, hyperphosphorylated form dissociates from EIF4E, allowing interaction between EIF4G1/EIF4G3 and EIF4E, leading to initiation of translation. Mediates the regulation of protein translation by hormones, growth factors and other stimuli that signal through the MAP kin
   1236..1320    +  CDS            large T antigen (fragment): large T antigen from SV40 (simian virus 40)
   1343..1464    +  polyA_signal   SV40 poly(A) signal: SV40 polyadenylation signal
   1498..1926    -  rep_origin     f1 ori (sequence partly withheld): f1 bacteriophage origin of replication; arrow indicates direction of (+) strand synthesis
   1953..2057    +  promoter       AmpR promoter: bla
   2059..2416    +  promoter       SV40 promoter: SV40 enhancer and early promoter
   2451..3245    +  CDS            NeoR/KanR: aminoglycoside phosphotransferase from Tn5; aph(3')-II (or nptII); confers resistance to neomycin, kanamycin, and G418 (Geneticin®)
   3266..3418    +  CDS            ble (fragment): BLE_KLEPN - Experimental evidence at protein level: Swiss-Prot protein existence level 1. Binding protein with a strong affinity to the bleomycin family of antibiotics. Binds to CL990; an antimitotic-antibiotic compound. From Klebsiella pneumoniae.
   3477..3524    +  polyA_signal   HSV TK poly(A) signal: herpes simplex virus thymidine kinase polyadenylation signal (Cole and Stacy, 1985)
   3615..3631    -  polyA_signal   bGH poly(A) signal (fragment): bovine growth hormone polyadenylation signal
   3853..4441    +  rep_origin     ori: high-copy-number ColE1/pMB1/pBR322/pUC origin of replication
>Addgene plasmid #148248 | pT7-V5-SBP-C1-HseIF4EBP1-T37AT46A_AA | addgene full sequence | sequence record 474960 | Addgene NGS Result
TAGTTATTAATAGTAATCAATTACGGGGTCATTAGTTCATAGCCCATATATGGAGTTCCGCGTTACATAA
CTTACGGTAAATGGCCCGCCTGGCTGACCGCCCAACGACCCCCGCCCATTGACGTCAATAATGACGTATG
TTCCCATAGTAACGCCAATAGGGACTTTCCATTGACGTCAATGGGTGGAGTATTTACGGTAAACTGCCCA
CTTGGCAGTACATCAAGTGTATCATATGCCAAGTACGCCCCCTATTGACGTCAATGACGGTAAATGGCCC
GCCTGGCATTATGCCCAGTACATGACCTTATGGGACTTTCCTACTTGGCAGTACATCTACGTATTAGTCA
TCGCTATTACCATGGTGATGCGGTTTTGGCAGTACATCAATGGGCGTGGATAGCGGTTTGACTCACGGGG
ATTTCCAAGTCTCCACCCCATTGACGTCAATGGGAGTTTGTTTTGGCACCAAAATCAACGGGACTTTCCA
AAATGTCGTAACAACTCCGCCCCATTGACGCAAATGGGCGGTAGGCGTGTACGGTGGGAGGTCTATATAA
GCAGAGCTCTCTGGCTAACTAGAGAACCCACTGCTTACTGGCTTATCGAAATTAATACGACTCACTATAG
GGAGACCCAAGCTCTAGCGCTACCGGTCGCCACCATGGGTAAGCCTATCCCTAACCCTCTCCTCGGTCTC
GATTCTACGCCCGGAAGCGGTAGCGGTACGATGGACGAGAAGACCACCGGCTGGGGGGGCGGCCACGTGG
TGGAGGGCCTGGCCGGCGAGCTGGAGCAGCTGCGGGCCAGGCTGGAGCACCACCCTCAGGGCCAGCGGGA
GCCCAGATCTCGAGCTATGTCCGGGGGCAGCAGCTGCAGCCAGACCCCAAGCCGGGCCATCCCCGCCACT
CGCCGGGTGGTGCTCGGCGACGGCGTGCAGCTCCCGCCCGGGGACTACAGCACGGCACCCGGCGGCACGC
TCTTCAGCACCGCACCGGGAGGTACCAGGATCATCTATGACCGGAAATTCCTGATGGAGTGTCGGAACTC
ACCTGTGACCAAAACACCCCCAAGGGATCTGCCCACCATTCCGGGGGTCACCAGCCCTTCCAGTGATGAG
CCCCCCATGGAAGCCAGCCAGAGCCACCTGCGCAATAGCCCAGAAGATAAGCGGGCGGGCGGTGAAGAGT
CACAGTTTGAGATGGACATTTAAGGATCCACCGGATCTAGATAACTGATCATAATCAGCCATACCACATT
TGTAGAGGTTTTACTTGCTTTAAAAAACCTCCCACACCTCCCCCTGAACCTGAAACATAAAATGAATGCA
ATTGTTGTTGTTAACTTGTTTATTGCAGCTTATAATGGTTACAAATAAAGCAATAGCATCACAAATTTCA
CAAATAAAGCATTTTTTTCACTGCATTCTAGTTGTGGTTTGTCCAAACTCATCAATGTATCTTAACGCGT
AAATTGTAAGCGTTAATATTTTGTTAAAATTCGCGTTAAATTTTTGTTAAATCAGCTCATTTTTTAACCA
ATAGGCCGAAATCGGCAAAATCCCTTATAAATCAAAAGAATAGACCGAGATAGGGT
[37 nt withheld, positions 1597-1633]
AAAGAACGTGGACTCCAACGTCAAAGG
[49 nt withheld, positions 1661-1709]
T
[91 nt withheld, positions 1711-1801]
G
[124 nt withheld, positions 1803-1926]
CAGGTGGCACTTTTCGGGGAAATGTGCGCGGAACCCCTATTTGTTTATTTTTCTAAATACATTCAAATAT
GTATCCGCTCATGAGACAATAACCCTGATAAATGCTTCAATAATATTGAAAAAGGAAGAGTCCTGAGGCG
GAAAGAACCAGCTGTGGAATGTGTGTCAGTTAGGGTGTGGAAAGTCCCCAGGCTCCCCAGCAGGCAGAAG
TATGCAAAGCATGCATCTCAATTAGTCAGCAACCAGGTGTGGAAAGTCCCCAGGCTCCCCAGCAGGCAGA
AGTATGCAAAGCATGCATCTCAATTAGTCAGCAACCATAGTCCCGCCCCTAACTCCGCCCATCCCGCCCC
TAACTCCGCCCAGTTCCGCCCATTCTCCGCCCCATGGCTGACTAATTTTTTTTATTTATGCAGAGGCCGA
GGCCGCCTCGGCCTCTGAGCTATTCCAGAAGTAGTGAGGAGGCTTTTTTGGAGGCCTAGGCTTTTGCAAA
GATCGATCAAGAGACAGGATGAGGATCGTTTCGCATGATTGAACAAGATGGATTGCACGCAGGTTCTCCG
GCCGCTTGGGTGGAGAGGCTATTCGGCTATGACTGGGCACAACAGACAATCGGCTGCTCTGATGCCGCCG
TGTTCCGGCTGTCAGCGCAGGGGCGCCCGGTTCTTTTTGTCAAGACCGACCTGTCCGGTGCCCTGAATGA
ACTGCAAGACGAGGCAGCGCGGCTATCGTGGCTGGCCACGACGGGCGTTCCTTGCGCAGCTGTGCTCGAC
GTTGTCACTGAAGCGGGAAGGGACTGGCTGCTATTGGGCGAAGTGCCGGGGCAGGATCTCCTGTCATCTC
ACCTTGCTCCTGCCGAGAAAGTATCCATCATGGCTGATGCAATGCGGCGGCTGCATACGCTTGATCCGGC
TACCTGCCCATTCGACCACCAAGCGAAACATCGCATCGAGCGAGCACGTACTCGGATGGAAGCCGGTCTT
GTCGATCAGGATGATCTGGACGAAGAGCATCAGGGGCTCGCGCCAGCCGAACTGTTCGCCAGGCTCAAGG
CGAGCATGCCCGACGGCGAGGATCTCGTCGTGACCCATGGCGATGCCTGCTTGCCGAATATCATGGTGGA
AAATGGCCGCTTTTCTGGATTCATCGACTGTGGCCGGCTGGGTGTGGCGGACCGCTATCAGGACATAGCG
TTGGCTACCCGTGATATTGCTGAAGAGCTTGGCGGCGAATGGGCTGACCGCTTCCTCGTGCTTTACGGTA
TCGCCGCTCCCGATTCGCAGCGCATCGCCTTCTATCGCCTTCTTGACGAGTTCTTCTGAGCGGGACTCTG
GGGTTCGAAATGACCGACCAAGCGACGCCCAACCTGCCATCACGAGATTTCGATTCCACCGCCGCCTTCT
ATGAAAGGTTGGGCTTCGGAATCGTTTTCCGGGACGCCGGCTGGATGATCCTCCAGCGCGGGGATCTCAT
GCTGGAGTTCTTCGCCCACCCTAGGGGGAGGCTAACTGAAACACGGAAGGAGACAATACCGGAAGGAACC
CGCGCTATGACGGCAATAAAAAGACAGAATAAAACGCACGGTGTTGGGTCGTTTGTTCATAAACGCGGGG
TTCGGTCCCAGGGCTGGCACTCTGTCGATACCCCACCGAGACCCCATTGGGGCCAATACGCCCGCGTTTC
TTCCTTTTCCCCACCCCACCCCCCAAGTTCGGGTGAAGGCCCAGGGCTCGCAGCCAACGTCGGGGCGGCA
GGCCCTGCCATAGCCTCAGGTTACTCATATATACTTTAGATTGATTTAAAACTTCATTTTTAATTTAAAA
GGATCTAGGTGAAGATCCTTTTTGATAATCTCATGACCAAAATCCCTTAACGTGAGTTTTCGTTCCACTG
AGCGTCAGACCCCGTAGAAAAGATCAAAGGATCTTCTTGAGATCCTTTTTTTCTGCGCGTAATCTGCTGC
TTGCAAACAAAAAAACCACCGCTACCAGCGGTGGTTTGTTTGCCGGATCAAGAGCTACCAACTCTTTTTC
CGAAGGTAACTGGCTTCAGCAGAGCGCAGATACCAAATACTGTTCTTCTAGTGTAGCCGTAGTTAGGCCA
CCACTTCAAGAACTCTGTAGCACCGCCTACATACCTCGCTCTGCTAATCCTGTTACCAGTGGCTGCTGCC
AGTGGCGATAAGTCGTGTCTTACCGGGTTGGACTCAAGACGATAGTTACCGGATAAGGCGCAGCGGTCGG
GCTGAACGGGGGGTTCGTGCACACAGCCCAGCTTGGAGCGAACGACCTACACCGAACTGAGATACCTACA
GCGTGAGCTATGAGAAAGCGCCACGCTTCCCGAAGGGAGAAAGGCGGACAGGTATCCGGTAAGCGGCAGG
GTCGGAACAGGAGAGCGCACGAGGGAGCTTCCAGGGGGAAACGCCTGGTATCTTTATAGTCCTGTCGGGT
TTCGCCACCTCTGACTTGAGCGTCGATTTTTGTGATGCTCGTCAGGGGGGCGGAGCCTATGGAAAAACGC
CAGCAACGCGGCCTTTTTACGGTTCCTGGCCTTTTGCTGGCCTTTTGCTCACATGTTCTTTCCTGCGTTA
TCCCCTGATTCTGTGGATAACCGTATTACCGCCATGCAT
