Features (pLannotate 1.2.2; 17 found; start..end, strand, type, name):
     61..364     +  enhancer       CMV enhancer: human cytomegalovirus immediate early enhancer
    365..568     +  promoter       CMV promoter: human cytomegalovirus (CMV) immediate early promoter
    564..597     +  LTR            5' LTR (truncated) (fragment): truncated 5' long terminal repeat (LTR) from HIV-1
    613..631     +  promoter       T7 promoter: promoter for bacteriophage T7 RNA polymerase
    668..709     +  CDS            V5 tag: epitope tag from simian virus 5
    731..844     +  CDS            SBP: streptavidin-binding peptide selected from a peptide library; binds streptavidin with nanomolar affinity (Keefe et al., 2001)
    857..1210    +  CDS            EIF4EBP1: 4EBP1_HUMAN - Experimental evidence at protein level: Swiss-Prot protein existence level 1. Repressor of translation initiation that regulates EIF4E activity by preventing its assembly into the eIF4F complex: hypophosphorylated form competes with EIF4G1/EIF4G3 and strongly binds to EIF4E, leading to repress translation. In contrast, hyperphosphorylated form dissociates from EIF4E, allowing interaction between EIF4G1/EIF4G3 and EIF4E, leading to initiation of translation. Mediates the regulation of protein translation by hormones, growth factors and other stimuli that signal through the MAP kin
   1236..1320    +  CDS            large T antigen (fragment): large T antigen from SV40 (simian virus 40)
   1343..1464    +  polyA_signal   SV40 poly(A) signal: SV40 polyadenylation signal
   1498..1926    -  rep_origin     f1 ori (sequence partly withheld): f1 bacteriophage origin of replication; arrow indicates direction of (+) strand synthesis
   1953..2057    +  promoter       AmpR promoter: bla
   2059..2416    +  promoter       SV40 promoter: SV40 enhancer and early promoter
   2451..3245    +  CDS            NeoR/KanR: aminoglycoside phosphotransferase from Tn5; aph(3')-II (or nptII); confers resistance to neomycin, kanamycin, and G418 (Geneticin®)
   3266..3418    +  CDS            ble (fragment): BLE_KLEPN - Experimental evidence at protein level: Swiss-Prot protein existence level 1. Binding protein with a strong affinity to the bleomycin family of antibiotics. Binds to CL990; an antimitotic-antibiotic compound. From Klebsiella pneumoniae.
   3477..3524    +  polyA_signal   HSV TK poly(A) signal: herpes simplex virus thymidine kinase polyadenylation signal (Cole and Stacy, 1985)
   3615..3631    -  polyA_signal   bGH poly(A) signal (fragment): bovine growth hormone polyadenylation signal
   3853..4441    +  rep_origin     ori: high-copy-number ColE1/pMB1/pBR322/pUC origin of replication
>Addgene plasmid #148248 | pT7-V5-SBP-C1-HseIF4EBP1-T37AT46A_AA | analyzer sequence | sequence record 290696
TAGTTATTAATAGTAATCAATTACGGGGTCATTAGTTCATAGCCCATATATGGAGTTCCGCGTTACATAA
CTTACGGTAAATGGCCCGCCTGGCTGACCGCCCAACGACCCCCGCCCATTGACGTCAATAATGACGTATG
TTCCCATAGTAACGCCAATAGGGACTTTCCATTGACGTCAATGGGTGGAGTATTTACGGTAAACTGCCCA
CTTGGCAGTACATCAAGTGTATCATATGCCAAGTACGCCCCCTATTGACGTCAATGACGGTAAATGGCCC
GCCTGGCATTATGCCCAGTACATGACCTTATGGGACTTTCCTACTTGGCAGTACATCTACGTATTAGTCA
TCGCTATTACCATGGTGATGCGGTTTTGGCAGTACATCAATGGGCGTGGATAGCGGTTTGACTCACGGGG
ATTTCCAAGTCTCCACCCCATTGACGTCAATGGGAGTTTGTTTTGGCACCAAAATCAACGGGACTTTCCA
AAATGTCGTAACAACTCCGCCCCATTGACGCAAATGGGCGGTAGGCGTGTACGGTGGGAGGTCTATATAA
GCAGAGCTCTCTGGCTAACTAGAGAACCCACTGCTTACTGGCTTATCGAAATTAATACGACTCACTATAG
GGAGACCCAAGCTCTAGCGCTACCGGTCGCCACCATGGGTAAGCCTATCCCTAACCCTCTCCTCGGTCTC
GATTCTACGCCCGGAAGCGGTAGCGGTACGATGGACGAGAAGACCACCGGCTGGGGGGGCGGCCACGTGG
TGGAGGGCCTGGCCGGCGAGCTGGAGCAGCTGCGGGCCAGGCTGGAGCACCACCCTCAGGGCCAGCGGGA
GCCCAGATCTCGAGCTATGTCCGGGGGCAGCAGCTGCAGCCAGACCCCAAGCCGGGCCATCCCCGCCACT
CGCCGGGTGGTGCTCGGCGACGGCGTGCAGCTCCCGCCCGGGGACTACAGCACGGCACCCGGCGGCACGC
TCTTCAGCACCGCACCGGGAGGTACCAGGATCATCTATGACCGGAAATTCCTGATGGAGTGTCGGAACTC
ACCTGTGACCAAAACACCCCCAAGGGATCTGCCCACCATTCCGGGGGTCACCAGCCCTTCCAGTGATGAG
CCCCCCATGGAAGCCAGCCAGAGCCACCTGCGCAATAGCCCAGAAGATAAGCGGGCGGGCGGTGAAGAGT
CACAGTTTGAGATGGACATTTAAGGATCCACCGGATCTAGATAACTGATCATAATCAGCCATACCACATT
TGTAGAGGTTTTACTTGCTTTAAAAAACCTCCCACACCTCCCCCTGAACCTGAAACATAAAATGAATGCA
ATTGTTGTTGTTAACTTGTTTATTGCAGCTTATAATGGTTACAAATAAAGCAATAGCATCACAAATTTCA
CAAATAAAGCATTTTTTTCACTGCATTCTAGTTGTGGTTTGTCCAAACTCATCAATGTATCTTAACGCGT
AAATTGTAAGCGTTAATATTTTGTTAAAATTCGCGTTAAATTTTTGTTAAATCAGCTCATTTTTTAACCA
ATAGGCCGAAATCGGCAAAATCCCTTATAAATCAAAAGAATAGACCGAGATAGGGT
[37 nt withheld, positions 1597-1633]
AAAGAACGTGGACTCCAACGTCAAAGG
[49 nt withheld, positions 1661-1709]
T
[91 nt withheld, positions 1711-1801]
G
[124 nt withheld, positions 1803-1926]
CAGGTGGCACTTTTCGGGGAAATGTGCGCGGAACCCCTATTTGTTTATTTTTCTAAATACATTCAAATAT
GTATCCGCTCATGAGACAATAACCCTGATAAATGCTTCAATAATATTGAAAAAGGAAGAGTCCTGAGGCG
GAAAGAACCAGCTGTGGAATGTGTGTCAGTTAGGGTGTGGAAAGTCCCCAGGCTCCCCAGCAGGCAGAAG
TATGCAAAGCATGCATCTCAATTAGTCAGCAACCAGGTGTGGAAAGTCCCCAGGCTCCCCAGCAGGCAGA
AGTATGCAAAGCATGCATCTCAATTAGTCAGCAACCATAGTCCCGCCCCTAACTCCGCCCATCCCGCCCC
TAACTCCGCCCAGTTCCGCCCATTCTCCGCCCCATGGCTGACTAATTTTTTTTATTTATGCAGAGGCCGA
GGCCGCCTCGGCCTCTGAGCTATTCCAGAAGTAGTGAGGAGGCTTTTTTGGAGGCCTAGGCTTTTGCAAA
GATCGATCAAGAGACAGGATGAGGATCGTTTCGCATGATTGAACAAGATGGATTGCACGCAGGTTCTCCG
GCCGCTTGGGTGGAGAGGCTATTCGGCTATGACTGGGCACAACAGACAATCGGCTGCTCTGATGCCGCCG
TGTTCCGGCTGTCAGCGCAGGGGCGCCCGGTTCTTTTTGTCAAGACCGACCTGTCCGGTGCCCTGAATGA
ACTGCAAGACGAGGCAGCGCGGCTATCGTGGCTGGCCACGACGGGCGTTCCTTGCGCAGCTGTGCTCGAC
GTTGTCACTGAAGCGGGAAGGGACTGGCTGCTATTGGGCGAAGTGCCGGGGCAGGATCTCCTGTCATCTC
ACCTTGCTCCTGCCGAGAAAGTATCCATCATGGCTGATGCAATGCGGCGGCTGCATACGCTTGATCCGGC
TACCTGCCCATTCGACCACCAAGCGAAACATCGCATCGAGCGAGCACGTACTCGGATGGAAGCCGGTCTT
GTCGATCAGGATGATCTGGACGAAGAGCATCAGGGGCTCGCGCCAGCCGAACTGTTCGCCAGGCTCAAGG
CGAGCATGCCCGACGGCGAGGATCTCGTCGTGACCCATGGCGATGCCTGCTTGCCGAATATCATGGTGGA
AAATGGCCGCTTTTCTGGATTCATCGACTGTGGCCGGCTGGGTGTGGCGGACCGCTATCAGGACATAGCG
TTGGCTACCCGTGATATTGCTGAAGAGCTTGGCGGCGAATGGGCTGACCGCTTCCTCGTGCTTTACGGTA
TCGCCGCTCCCGATTCGCAGCGCATCGCCTTCTATCGCCTTCTTGACGAGTTCTTCTGAGCGGGACTCTG
GGGTTCGAAATGACCGACCAAGCGACGCCCAACCTGCCATCACGAGATTTCGATTCCACCGCCGCCTTCT
ATGAAAGGTTGGGCTTCGGAATCGTTTTCCGGGACGCCGGCTGGATGATCCTCCAGCGCGGGGATCTCAT
GCTGGAGTTCTTCGCCCACCCTAGGGGGAGGCTAACTGAAACACGGAAGGAGACAATACCGGAAGGAACC
CGCGCTATGACGGCAATAAAAAGACAGAATAAAACGCACGGTGTTGGGTCGTTTGTTCATAAACGCGGGG
TTCGGTCCCAGGGCTGGCACTCTGTCGATACCCCACCGAGACCCCATTGGGGCCAATACGCCCGCGTTTC
TTCCTTTTCCCCACCCCACCCCCCAAGTTCGGGTGAAGGCCCAGGGCTCGCAGCCAACGTCGGGGCGGCA
GGCCCTGCCATAGCCTCAGGTTACTCATATATACTTTAGATTGATTTAAAACTTCATTTTTAATTTAAAA
GGATCTAGGTGAAGATCCTTTTTGATAATCTCATGACCAAAATCCCTTAACGTGAGTTTTCGTTCCACTG
AGCGTCAGACCCCGTAGAAAAGATCAAAGGATCTTCTTGAGATCCTTTTTTTCTGCGCGTAATCTGCTGC
TTGCAAACAAAAAAACCACCGCTACCAGCGGTGGTTTGTTTGCCGGATCAAGAGCTACCAACTCTTTTTC
CGAAGGTAACTGGCTTCAGCAGAGCGCAGATACCAAATACTGTCCTTCTAGTGTAGCCGTAGTTAGGCCA
CCACTTCAAGAACTCTGTAGCACCGCCTACATACCTCGCTCTGCTAATCCTGTTACCAGTGGCTGCTGCC
AGTGGCGATAAGTCGTGTCTTACCGGGTTGGACTCAAGACGATAGTTACCGGATAAGGCGCAGCGGTCGG
GCTGAACGGGGGGTTCGTGCACACAGCCCAGCTTGGAGCGAACGACCTACACCGAACTGAGATACCTACA
GCGTGAGCTATGAGAAAGCGCCACGCTTCCCGAAGGGAGAAAGGCGGACAGGTATCCGGTAAGCGGCAGG
GTCGGAACAGGAGAGCGCACGAGGGAGCTTCCAGGGGGAAACGCCTGGTATCTTTATAGTCCTGTCGGGT
TTCGCCACCTCTGACTTGAGCGTCGATTTTTGTGATGCTCGTCAGGGGGGCGGAGCCTATGGAAAAACGC
CAGCAACGCGGCCTTTTTACGGTTCCTGGCCTTTTGCTGGCCTTTTGCTCACATGTTCTTTCCTGCGTTA
TCCCCTGATTCTGTGGATAACCGTATTACCGCCATGCAT
